Addgene plasmid #120235: pLV-EF1a-V5-Arl6ip6
Purpose: Expresses V5-tagged Arl6ip6 in lentiviral vector
Depositing lab: Larry Gerace. Depositing organization: Scripps California (The Scripps Research Institute). Publication: Identification of new transmembrane proteins concentrated at the nuclear envelope using organellar proteomics of mesenchymal cells. Cheng LC, Baboo S, Lindsay C, Brusman L, Martinez-Bartolome S, Tapia O, Zhang X, Yates JR 3rd, Gerace L. Nucleus. 2019 Dec;10(1):126-143. doi: 10.1080/19491034.2019.1618175. PubMed 31142202.
Backbone
  Vector backbone: pLV-EF1a-IRES-Puro
  Vector type: Lentiviral
  Selectable markers: Puromycin
Growth in bacteria
  Bacterial resistance: Ampicillin, 100 μg/mL
  Growth temperature: 30°C
  Growth strain: NEB Stable
  Copy number: High Copy
Gene/Insert
  Gene/Insert name: Arl6ip6
  Species: M. musculus (mouse)
  Entrez Gene: Arl6ip6 (a.k.a. 2310057C01Rik, 2610529A11Rik, Aip-6)
  Promoter: EF1a
  Tag / fusion protein: V5 (N terminal on insert)
  Cloning method: Ligation Independent Cloning
Terms and licenses: Academic/Nonprofit Terms; Industry Terms: Not Available to Industry
How to cite: pLV-EF1a-V5-Arl6ip6 was a gift from Larry Gerace (Addgene plasmid # 120235 ; http://n2t.net/addgene:120235 ; RRID:Addgene_120235)
