[The description below was written by a language model from this plasmid's Addgene catalogue record and pLannotate feature annotations shown in this document.]
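Description:
pLV-EF1a-V5-Arl6ip6 is an HIV-1-based lentiviral transfer plasmid built on the pLV-EF1a-IRES-Puro backbone for expressing mouse Arl6ip6 with an N-terminal V5 epitope tag in mammalian cells. It is propagated in E. coli through a high-copy ColE1/pUC-type origin with ampicillin selection from the bla gene. The record specifies a recombination-deficient "stable" strain, a common choice for limiting rearrangement between the repeated LTR sequences of lentiviral plasmids.

The expression cassette is driven by the human EF-1α core promoter together with EF-1α intron A, which gives strong constitutive transcription in many cell types. The V5 tag is followed by the Arl6ip6 coding sequence. Downstream, an EMCV IRES allows translation of puromycin N-acetyltransferase from the same transcript, so puromycin resistance is coupled to expression of the tagged protein. A WPRE after the puromycin gene enhances transcript stability and expression.

The cassette is flanked by HIV-1 LTR sequences, both annotated by the software as truncated and each preceded by a nef-derived fragment. Between the upstream LTR and the promoter lie the Ψ packaging signal, a gag fragment, the Rev response element and the cPPT/CTS. These elements support RNA packaging, Rev-dependent nuclear export and efficient transduction when helper functions are supplied in trans. The record does not state whether the vector is self-inactivating. Residual lac promoter/operator sequences and an SV40 poly(A) signal sit in the plasmid backbone.

The associated publication concerns the identification of transmembrane proteins concentrated at the nuclear envelope. This suggests the construct was used for stable expression and V5-based detection or localization of Arl6ip6.
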