Features (pLannotate 1.2.2; 24 found; start..end, strand, type, name):
      1..212     +  promoter       EF-1α core promoter: core promoter for human elongation factor EF-1α
    213..1151    +  intron         EF-1α intron A: intron upstream of the start codon of human EF-1α
   1176..1217    +  CDS            V5 tag: epitope tag from simian virus 5
   1239..1916    +  CDS            Arl6ip6: AR6P6_MOUSE - Experimental evidence at protein level: Swiss-Prot protein existence level 1. From Mus musculus (Mouse).
   2055..2616    +  misc_feature   IRES: internal ribosome entry site (IRES) of the encephalomyocarditis virus (EMCV)
   2619..3218    +  CDS            PuroR: puromycin N-acetyltransferase; pac from Streptomyces alboniger; confers resistance to puromycin
   3242..3830    +  misc_feature   WPRE: woodchuck hepatitis virus posttranscriptional regulatory element
   3847..4365    +  CDS            nef (fragment): NEF_HV1BR - Experimental evidence at protein level: Swiss-Prot protein existence level 1. Extracellular Nef protein targets CD4(+) T-lymphocytes for apoptosis by interacting with CXCR4 surface receptors (PubMed:14990729). From Human immunodeficiency virus type 1 group M subtype B (isolate BRU/LAI) (HIV-1).
   4413..4670    +  LTR            5' LTR (truncated): truncated 5' long terminal repeat (LTR) from HIV-1
   4822..4838    -  protein_bind   lac operator: The lac repressor binds to the lac operator to inhibit transcription in E. coli. This inhibition can be relieved by adding lactose or isopropyl-β-D-thiogalactopyranoside (IPTG). lac repressor encoded by lacI
   4846..4876    -  promoter       lac promoter: promoter for the E. coli lac operon
   4891..4912    -  protein_bind   CAP binding site: CAP binding activates transcription in the presence of cAMP. E. coli catabolite activator protein
   4925..5017    -  CDS            lacI (fragment): lac repressor; lacI; The lac repressor binds to the lac operator to inhibit transcription in E. coli. This inhibition can be relieved by adding lactose or isopropyl-β-D-thiogalactopyranoside (IPTG).
   5200..5788    -  rep_origin     ori: high-copy-number ColE1/pMB1/pBR322/pUC origin of replication
   5959..6819    -  CDS            AmpR: β-lactamase; bla; confers resistance to ampicillin, carbenicillin, and related antibiotics
   6820..6924    -  promoter       AmpR promoter: bla
   6972..7106    +  polyA_signal   SV40 poly(A) signal: SV40 polyadenylation signal
   7273..7602    +  CDS            nef (fragment): NEF_HV1BR - Experimental evidence at protein level: Swiss-Prot protein existence level 1. Extracellular Nef protein targets CD4(+) T-lymphocytes for apoptosis by interacting with CXCR4 surface receptors (PubMed:14990729). From Human immunodeficiency virus type 1 group M subtype B (isolate BRU/LAI) (HIV-1).
   7650..7907    +  LTR            5' LTR (truncated): truncated 5' long terminal repeat (LTR) from HIV-1
   7954..8079    +  misc_feature   HIV-1 Ψ: packaging signal of human immunodeficiency virus type 1
   8063..8401    +  CDS            HIV-1 gag (fragment): gag protein from human immunodeficiency virus 1; gag
   8576..8809    +  misc_feature   RRE: The Rev response element (RRE) of HIV-1 allows for Rev-dependent mRNA export from the nucleus to the cytoplasm.
   9186..9286    +  CDS            Rev (fragment): human immunodeficiency virus 1 (HIV-1) Rev protein; rev; enhances nuclear export of unspliced and incompletely spliced viral mRNAs
   9301..9416    +  misc_feature   cPPT/CTS: central polypurine tract and central termination sequence of HIV-1 (lacking the first T)
>Addgene plasmid #120235 | pLV-EF1a-V5-Arl6ip6 | addgene full sequence | sequence record 232810 | Addgene NGS Result
GGGCAGAGCGCACATCGCCCACAGTCCCCGAGAAGTTGGGGGGAGGGGTCGGCAATTGAACCGGTGCCTA
GAGAAGGTGGCGCGGGGTAAACTGGGAAAGTGATGTCGTGTACTGGCTCCGCCTTTTTCCCGAGGGTGGG
GGAGAACCGTATATAAGTGCAGTAGTCGCCGTGAACGTTCTTTTTCGCAACGGGTTTGCCGCCAGAACAC
AGGTAAGTGCCGTGTGTGGTTCCCGCGGGCCTGGCCTCTTTACGGGTTATGGCCCTTGCGTGCCTTGAAT
TACTTCCACCTGGCTGCAGTACGTGATTCTTGATCCCGAGCTTCGGGTTGGAAGTGGGTGGGAGAGTTCG
AGGCCTTGCGCTTAAGGAGCCCCTTCGCCTCGTGCTTGAGTTGAGGCCTGGCCTGGGCGCTGGGGCCGCC
GCGTGCGAATCTGGTGGCACCTTCGCGCCTGTCTCGCTGCTTTCGATAAGTCTCTAGCCATTTAAAATTT
TTGATGACCTGCTGCGACGCTTTTTTTCTGGCAAGATAGTCTTGTAAATGCGGGCCAAGATCTGCACACT
GGTATTTCGGTTTTTGGGGCCGCGGGCGGCGACGGGGCCCGTGCGTCCCAGCGCACATGTTCGGCGAGGC
GGGGCCTGCGAGCGCGGCCACCGAGAATCGGACGGGGGTAGTCTCAAGCTGGCCGGCCTGCTCTGGTGCC
TGGCCTCGCGCCGCCGTGTATCGCCCCGCCCTGGGCGGCAAGGCTGGCCCGGTCGGCACCAGTTGCGTGA
GCGGAAAGATGGCCGCTTCCCGGCCCTGCTGCAGGGAGCTCAAAATGGAGGACGCGGCGCTCGGGAGAGC
GGGCGGGTGAGTCACCCACACAAAGGAAAAGGGCCTTTCCGTCCTCAGCCGTCGCTTCATGTGACTCCAC
GGAGTACCGGGCGCCGTCCAGGCACCTCGATTAGTTCTCGAGCTTTTGGAGTACGTCGTCTTTAGGTTGG
GGGGAGGGGTTTTATGCGATGGAGTTTCCCCACACTGAGTGGGTGGAGACTGAAGTTAGGCCAGCTTGGC
ACTTGATGTAATTCTCCTTGGAATTTGCCCTTTTTGAGTTTGGATCTTGGTTCATTCTCAAGCCTCAGAC
AGTGGTTCAAAGTTTTTTTCTTCCATTTCAGGTGTCGTGAGGATCCGCCGCCATGGGTAAGCCTATCCCT
AACCCTCTCCTCGGTCTCGATTCTACGGGGGGCGGAGGGGGTGGGCCCATGTCGTTCGTGGAGAGTTGGA
GGTTTGCGGGCGCGCGGAGGCGCCGTCAGGTTACCCCGGGCCCTGCGACTCGGCCCGGGTATTCCGACTA
CACTCAGGGGGACAGCTGGGGTGAGGGCGAAGGCGACGAAGACGAGGGATGCGACCAAGTGGCCCGCGAC
TTGCGGGCAGAGTTCTCAGCCAGGGCGTCGTCGGAGACCAAGAGGGCCCCGCTACTCCCCCGGGTCGGGG
ACGGGTCTCCGGTCCTGCCGGATAAGCGCAACGGCATCTTCCCGGCCACTGCGGCCAAGCGAACCCAGGC
TCGGCGGTGGCCCATCCAAGCCCTTTCCATTCTCTGTTCGCTGCTGTTCGCCGTCCTCCTCGCTTTCCTT
CTCGCCATCGCCTACATGATCGTTAAAGAATTGCATGCAGAAAACTTGAAAAATGAAGATGATATACATA
CTGGGCTGTTAGGCTTCTGGTCTCTGCTGATAATATCTCTAACTGCTGGATTGTCCTGTTGCAGCTTTTC
TTGGACAGTGACTTACTTTGATTCTTTTGAACCAGGAATGTTTCCACCCACTCCTCTTTCACCTGCTAGG
TTCAAGAAACTGACTGGACATTCTTTCCACATGGGCTACAGCATGGCAATTTTGAATGGTGTTGTCGCTG
CTCTCACTGTGGCATGGTGCCTCATGTAATGGGCCGCGACGATGTTTAAACTTCGAAACGCGTGAATTCC
TCGAGGGCGGCCGCTCTAGAGTCGACGGGCCGCGGTAACAATTGTTAACTAACTTAAGCTAGCAACGGTT
TCCCTCTAGCGGGATCAATTCCGCCCCCCCCCCCTAACGTTACTGGCCGAAGCCGCTTGGAATAAGGCCG
GTGTGCGTTTGTCTATATGTTATTTTCCACCATATTGCCGTCTTTTGGCAATGTGAGGGCCCGGAAACCT
GGCCCTGTCTTCTTGACGAGCATTCCTAGGGGTCTTTCCCCTCTCGCCAAAGGAATGCAAGGTCTGTTGA
ATGTCGTGAAGGAAGCAGTTCCTCTGGAAGCTTCTTGAAGACAAACAACGTCTGTAGCGACCCTTTGCAG
GCAGCGGAACCCCCCACCTGGCGACAGGTGCCTCTGCGGCCAAAAGCCACGTGTATAAGATACACCTGCA
AAGGCGGCACAACCCCAGTGCCACGTTGTGAGTTGGATAGTTGTGGAAAGAGTCAAATGGCTCTCCTCAA
GCGTATTCAACAAGGGGCTGAAGGATGCCCAGAAGGTACCCCATTGTATGGGATCTGATCTGGGGCCTCG
GTGCACATGCTTTACATGTGTTTAGTCGAGGTTAAAAAAACGTCTAGGCCCCCCGAACCACGGGGACGTG
GTTTTCCTTTGAAAAACACGATAATACCATGACCGAGTACAAGCCCACGGTGCGCCTCGCCACCCGCGAC
GACGTCCCCAGGGCCGTACGCACCCTCGCCGCCGCGTTCGCCGACTACCCCGCCACGCGCCACACCGTCG
ATCCGGACCGCCACATCGAGCGGGTCACCGAGCTGCAAGAACTCTTCCTCACGCGCGTCGGGCTCGACAT
CGGCAAGGTGTGGGTCGCGGACGACGGCGCCGCGGTGGCGGTCTGGACCACGCCGGAGAGCGTCGAAGCG
GGGGCGGTGTTCGCCGAGATCGGCCCGCGCATGGCCGAGTTGAGCGGTTCCCGGCTGGCCGCGCAGCAAC
AGATGGAAGGCCTCCTGGCGCCGCACCGGCCCAAGGAGCCCGCGTGGTTCCTGGCCACCGTCGGCGTCTC
GCCCGACCACCAGGGCAAGGGTCTGGGCAGCGCCGTCGTGCTCCCCGGAGTGGAGGCGGCCGAGCGCGCC
GGGGTGCCCGCCTTCCTGGAGACCTCCGCGCCCCGCAACCTCCCCTTCTACGAGCGGCTCGGCTTCACCG
TCACCGCCGACGTCGAGGTGCCCGAAGGACCGCGCACCTGGTGCATGACCCGCAAGCCCGGTGCCTGACC
CGGGCGGGGCGCGTCTGGAACAATCAACCTCTGGATTACAAAATTTGTGAAAGATTGACTGGTATTCTTA
ACTATGTTGCTCCTTTTACGCTATGTGGATACGCTGCTTTAATGCCTTTGTATCATGCTATTGCTTCCCG
TATGGCTTTCATTTTCTCCTCCTTGTATAAATCCTGGTTGCTGTCTCTTTATGAGGAGTTGTGGCCCGTT
GTCAGGCAACGTGGCGTGGTGTGCACTGTGTTTGCTGACGCAACCCCCACTGGTTGGGGCATTGCCACCA
CCTGTCAGCTCCTTTCCGGGACTTTCGCTTTCCCCCTCCCTATTGCCACGGCGGAACTCATCGCCGCCTG
CCTTGCCCGCTGCTGGACAGGGGCTCGGCTGTTGGGCACTGACAATTCCGTGGTGTTGTCGGGGAAGCTG
ACGTCCTTTCCATGGCTGCTCGCCTGTGTTGCCACCTGGATTCTGCGCGGGACGTCCTTCTGCTACGTCC
CTTCGGCCCTCAATCCAGCGGACCTTCCTTCCCGCGGCCTGCTGCCGGCTCTGCGGCCTCTTCCGCGTCT
TCGCCTTCGCCCTCAGACGAGTCGGATCTCCCTTTGGGCCGCCTCCCCGCCTGGAATTAATTCTGCAGTC
GAGACCTAGAAAAACATGGAGCAATCACAAGTAGCAATACAGCAGCTACCAATGCTGATTGTGCCTGGCT
AGAAGCACAAGAGGAGGAGGAGGTGGGTTTTCCAGTCACACCTCAGGTACCTTTAAGACCAATGACTTAC
AAGGCAGCTGTAGATCTTAGCCACTTTTTAAAAGAAAAGAGGGGACTGGAAGGGCTAATTCACTCCCAAC
GAAGACAAGATATCCTTGATCTGTGGATCTACCACACACAAGGCTACTTCCCTGATTAGCAGAACTACAC
ACCAGGGCCAGGGGTCAGATATCCACTGACCTTTGGATGGTGCTACAAGCTAGTACCAGTTGAGCCAGAT
AAGGTAGAAGAGGCCAATAAAGGAGAGAACACCAGCTTGTTACACCCTGTGAGCCTGCATGGGATGGATG
ACCCGGAGAGAGAAGTGTTAGAGTGGAGGTTTGACAGCCGCCTAGCATTTCATCACGTGGCCCGAGAGCT
GCATCCGGAGTACTTCAAGAACTGCTGATATCGAGCTTGCTACAAGGGACTTTCCGCTGGGGACTTTCCA
GGGAGGCGTGGCCTGGGCGGGACTGGGGAGTGGCGAGCCCTCAGATCCTGCATATAAGCAGCTGCTTTTT
GCCTGTACTGGGTCTCTCTGGTTAGACCAGATCTGAGCCTGGGAGCTCTCTGGCTAACTAGGGAACCCAC
TGCTTAAGCCTCAATAAAGCTTGCCTTGAGTGCTTCAAGTAGTGTGTGCCCGTCTGTTGTGTGACTCTGG
TAACTAGAGATCCCTCAGACCCTTTTAGTCAGTGTGGAAAATCTCTAGCAGTAGTAGTTCATGTCATCTT
ATTATTCAGTATTTATAACTTGCAAAGAAATGAATATCAGAGAGTGAGAGGCCTTGACATTGCTAGCGTT
TACCGTCGACCTCTAGCTAGAGCTTGGCGTAATCATGGTCATAGCTGTTTCCTGTGTGAAATTGTTATCC
GCTCACAATTCCACACAACATACGAGCCGGAAGCATAAAGTGTAAAGCCTGGGGTGCCTAATGAGTGAGC
TAACTCACATTAATTGCGTTGCGCTCACTGCCCGCTTTCCAGTCGGGAAACCTGTCGTGCCAGCTGCATT
AATGAATCGGCCAACGCGCGGGGAGAGGCGGTTTGCGTATTGGGCGCTCTTCCGCTTCCTCGCTCACTGA
CTCGCTGCGCTCGGTCGTTCGGCTGCGGCGAGCGGTATCAGCTCACTCAAAGGCGGTAATACGGTTATCC
ACAGAATCAGGGGATAACGCAGGAAAGAACATGTGAGCAAAAGGCCAGCAAAAGGCCAGGAACCGTAAAA
AGGCCGCGTTGCTGGCGTTTTTCCATAGGCTCCGCCCCCCTGACGAGCATCACAAAAATCGACGCTCAAG
TCAGAGGTGGCGAAACCCGACAGGACTATAAAGATACCAGGCGTTTCCCCCTGGAAGCTCCCTCGTGCGC
TCTCCTGTTCCGACCCTGCCGCTTACCGGATACCTGTCCGCCTTTCTCCCTTCGGGAAGCGTGGCGCTTT
CTCATAGCTCACGCTGTAGGTATCTCAGTTCGGTGTAGGTCGTTCGCTCCAAGCTGGGCTGTGTGCACGA
ACCCCCCGTTCAGCCCGACCGCTGCGCCTTATCCGGTAACTATCGTCTTGAGTCCAACCCGGTAAGACAC
GACTTATCGCCACTGGCAGCAGCCACTGGTAACAGGATTAGCAGAGCGAGGTATGTAGGCGGTGCTACAG
AGTTCTTGAAGTGGTGGCCTAACTACGGCTACACTAGAAGAACAGTATTTGGTATCTGCGCTCTGCTGAA
GCCAGTTACCTTCGGAAAAAGAGTTGGTAGCTCTTGATCCGGCAAACAAACCACCGCTGGTAGCGGTGGT
TTTTTTGTTTGCAAGCAGCAGATTACGCGCAGAAAAAAAGGATCTCAAGAAGATCCTTTGATCTTTTCTA
CGGGGTCTGACGCTCAGTGGAACGAAAACTCACGTTAAGGGATTTTGGTCATGAGATTATCAAAAAGGAT
CTTCACCTAGATCCTTTTAAATTAAAAATGAAGTTTTAAATCAATCTAAAGTATATATGAGTAAACTTGG
TCTGACAGTTACCAATGCTTAATCAGTGAGGCACCTATCTCAGCGATCTGTCTATTTCGTTCATCCATAG
TTGCCTGACTCCCCGTCGTGTAGATAACTACGATACGGGAGGGCTTACCATCTGGCCCCAGTGCTGCAAT
GATACCGCGAGACCCACGCTCACCGGCTCCAGATTTATCAGCAATAAACCAGCCAGCCGGAAGGGCCGAG
CGCAGAAGTGGTCCTGCAACTTTATCCGCCTCCATCCAGTCTATTAATTGTTGCCGGGAAGCTAGAGTAA
GTAGTTCGCCAGTTAATAGTTTGCGCAACGTTGTTGCCATTGCTACAGGCATCGTGGTGTCACGCTCGTC
GTTTGGTATGGCTTCATTCAGCTCCGGTTCCCAACGATCAAGGCGAGTTACATGATCCCCCATGTTGTGC
AAAAAAGCGGTTAGCTCCTTCGGTCCTCCGATCGTTGTCAGAAGTAAGTTGGCCGCAGTGTTATCACTCA
TGGTTATGGCAGCACTGCATAATTCTCTTACTGTCATGCCATCCGTAAGATGCTTTTCTGTGACTGGTGA
GTACTCAACCAAGTCATTCTGAGAATAGTGTATGCGGCGACCGAGTTGCTCTTGCCCGGCGTCAATACGG
GATAATACCGCGCCACATAGCAGAACTTTAAAAGTGCTCATCATTGGAAAACGTTCTTCGGGGCGAAAAC
TCTCAAGGATCTTACCGCTGTTGAGATCCAGTTCGATGTAACCCACTCGTGCACCCAACTGATCTTCAGC
ATCTTTTACTTTCACCAGCGTTTCTGGGTGAGCAAAAACAGGAAGGCAAAATGCCGCAAAAAAGGGAATA
AGGGCGACACGGAAATGTTGAATACTCATACTCTTCCTTTTTCAATATTATTGAAGCATTTATCAGGGTT
ATTGTCTCATGAGCGGATACATATTTGAATGTATTTAGAAAAATAAACAAATAGGGGTTCCGCGCACATT
TCCCCGAAAAGTGCCACCTGACGTCGACGGATCGGGAGATCAACTTGTTTATTGCAGCTTATAATGGTTA
CAAATAAAGCAATAGCATCACAAATTTCACAAATAAAGCATTTTTTTCACTGCATTCTAGTTGTGGTTTG
TCCAAACTCATCAATGTATCTTATCATGTCTGGATCAACTGGATAACTCAAGCTAACCAAAATCATCCCA
AACTTCCCACCCCATACCCTATTACCACTGCCAATTACCTGTGGTTTCATTTACTCTAAACCTGTGATTC
CTCTGAATTATTTTCATTTTAAAGAAATTGTATTTGTTAAATATGTACTACAAACTTAGTAGTTGGAAGG
GCTAATTCACTCCCAAAGAAGACAAGATATCCTTGATCTGTGGATCTACCACACACAAGGCTACTTCCCT
GATTAGCAGAACTACACACCAGGGCCAGGGGTCAGATATCCACTGACCTTTGGATGGTGCTACAAGCTAG
TACCAGTTGAGCCAGATAAGGTAGAAGAGGCCAATAAAGGAGAGAACACCAGCTTGTTACACCCTGTGAG
CCTGCATGGGATGGATGACCCGGAGAGAGAAGTGTTAGAGTGGAGGTTTGACAGCCGCCTAGCATTTCAT
CACGTGGCCCGAGAGCTGCATCCGGAGTACTTCAAGAACTGCTGATATCGAGCTTGCTACAAGGGACTTT
CCGCTGGGGACTTTCCAGGGAGGCGTGGCCTGGGCGGGACTGGGGAGTGGCGAGCCCTCAGATCCTGCAT
ATAAGCAGCTGCTTTTTGCCTGTACTGGGTCTCTCTGGTTAGACCAGATCTGAGCCTGGGAGCTCTCTGG
CTAACTAGGGAACCCACTGCTTAAGCCTCAATAAAGCTTGCCTTGAGTGCTTCAAGTAGTGTGTGCCCGT
CTGTTGTGTGACTCTGGTAACTAGAGATCCCTCAGACCCTTTTAGTCAGTGTGGAAAATCTCTAGCAGTG
GCGCCCGAACAGGGACTTGAAAGCGAAAGGGAAACCAGAGGAGCTCTCTCGACGCAGGACTCGGCTTGCT
GAAGCGCGCACGGCAAGAGGCGAGGGGCGGCGACTGGTGAGTACGCCAAAAATTTTGACTAGCGGAGGCT
AGAAGGAGAGAGATGGGTGCGAGAGCGTCAGTATTAAGCGGGGGAGAATTAGATCGCGATGGGAAAAAAT
TCGGTTAAGGCCAGGGGGAAAGAAAAAATATAAATTAAAACATATAGTATGGGCAAGCAGGGAGCTAGAA
CGATTCGCAGTTAATCCTGGCCTGTTAGAAACATCAGAAGGCTGTAGACAAATACTGGGACAGCTACAAC
CATCCCTTCAGACAGGATCAGAAGAACTTAGATCATTATATAATACAGTAGCAACCCTCTATTGTGTGCA
TCAAAGGATAGAGATAAAAGACACCAAGGAAGCTTTAGACAAGATAGAGGAAGAGCAAAACAAAAGTAAG
ACCACCGCACAGCAAGCGGCCGGCCGCTGATCTTCAGACCTGGAGGAGGAGATATGAGGGACAATTGGAG
AAGTGAATTATATAAATATAAAGTAGTAAAAATTGAACCATTAGGAGTAGCACCCACCAAGGCAAAGAGA
AGAGTGGTGCAGAGAGAAAAAAGAGCAGTGGGAATAGGAGCTTTGTTCCTTGGGTTCTTGGGAGCAGCAG
GAAGCACTATGGGCGCAGCGTCAATGACGCTGACGGTACAGGCCAGACAATTATTGTCTGGTATAGTGCA
GCAGCAGAACAATTTGCTGAGGGCTATTGAGGCGCAACAGCATCTGTTGCAACTCACAGTCTGGGGCATC
AAGCAGCTCCAGGCAAGAATCCTGGCTGTGGAAAGATACCTAAAGGATCAACAGCTCCTGGGGATTTGGG
GTTGCTCTGGAAAACTCATTTGCACCACTGCTGTGCCTTGGAATGCTAGTTGGAGTAATAAATCTCTGGA
ACAGATTTGGAATCACACGACCTGGATGGAGTGGGACAGAGAAATTAACAATTACACAAGCTTAATACAC
TCCTTAATTGAAGAATCGCAAAACCAGCAAGAAAAGAATGAACAAGAATTATTGGAATTAGATAAATGGG
CAAGTTTGTGGAATTGGTTTAACATAACAAATTGGCTGTGGTATATAAAATTATTCATAATGATAGTAGG
AGGCTTGGTAGGTTTAAGAATAGTTTTTGCTGTACTTTCTATAGTGAATAGAGTTAGGCAGGGATATTCA
CCATTATCGTTTCAGACCCACCTCCCAACCCCGAGGGGACCCGACAGGCCCGAAGGAATAGAAGAAGAAG
GTGGAGAGAGAGACAGAGACAGATCCATTCGATTAGTGAACGGATCTCGACGGTATCGCCTTTAAAAGAA
AAGGGGGGATTGGGGGGTACAGTGCAGGGGAAAGAATAGTAGACATAATAGCAACAGACATACAAACTAA
AGAATTACAAAAACAAATTACAAAAATTCAAAATTTTCGGGTTTATTACAGGGACAGCAGAGATCCAGTT
TATCGATGAGGCCCTTTCGTCTTCACTCGAGGTGCCCGTCAGT
